Addgene plasmid #159290: pKLV2-U6gRNA5(gKAT6A-A8)-PGKpuro2ABFP-W
Purpose: Lentiviral vector expressing gRNA targeting KAT6A (gRNA ID. A8)
Depositing lab: Kosuke Yusa. Depositing organization: Wellcome Sanger Institute. Publication: KAT7 is a genetic vulnerability of acute myeloid leukemias driven by MLL rearrangements. Au YZ, Gu M, De Braekeleer E, Gozdecka M, Aspris D, Tarumoto Y, Cooper J, Yu J, Ong SH, Chen X, Tzelepis K, Huntly BJP, Vassiliou G, Yusa K. Leukemia. 2021 Apr;35(4):1012-1022. doi: 10.1038/s41375-020-1001-z. Epub 2020 Aug 6. PubMed 32764680.
Backbone
  Vector backbone: pKLV2-U6gRNA5(BbsI)-PGKpuroBFP-W
  Backbone size w/o insert (bp): 8630
  Total vector size (bp): 8650
  Vector type: Mammalian Expression, Lentiviral, CRISPR
  Selectable markers: Puromycin
Growth in bacteria
  Bacterial resistance: Ampicillin, 100 μg/mL
  Growth temperature: 37°C
  Growth strain: NEB Stable
  Copy number: High Copy
Gene/Insert
  Gene/Insert name: guide RNA targeting KAT6A (ID. A8)
  gRNA/shRNA sequence: GGAACTAACGGTTCGAGTGA
  Species: H. sapiens (human)
  GenBank ID: NM_006766
  Entrez Gene: KAT6A (a.k.a. ARTHS, MOZ, MRD32, MYST-3, MYST3, RUNXBP2, ZC2HC6A, ZNF220)
  Promoter: human U6 promoter
  Cloning method: Restriction Enzyme; 5′ cloning site BbsI (destroyed during cloning); 3′ cloning site BbsI (destroyed during cloning)
  Sequencing primers: 5′ AGATAATTAGAATTAATTTGACTG
Terms and licenses: Academic/Nonprofit Terms; Industry Terms: Not Available to Industry
Depositor comments: Please visit https://www.biorxiv.org/content/10.1101/2020.04.25.054049v1 for bioRxiv preprint.
How to cite: pKLV2-U6gRNA5(gKAT6A-A8)-PGKpuro2ABFP-W was a gift from Kosuke Yusa (Addgene plasmid # 159290 ; http://n2t.net/addgene:159290 ; RRID:Addgene_159290)
