[The description below was written by a language model from this plasmid's Addgene catalogue record and pLannotate feature annotations shown in this document.]
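Description:
pKLV2-U6gRNA5(gKAT6A-A8)-PGKpuro2ABFP-W is a lentiviral CRISPR guide RNA vector of about 8.65 kb, built on the pKLV2-U6gRNA5(BbsI)-PGKpuroBFP-W backbone. It is propagated in E. coli as a high-copy plasmid through a ColE1/pUC-type origin with ampicillin selection (AmpR). It also carries an f1 origin and residual cloning-vector elements (lac promoter/operator, lacZα fragment, T3 and T7 promoters).

The viral genome is transcribed from a CMV enhancer/promoter fused to a truncated HIV-1 5' LTR, so genomic RNA is produced from a heterologous promoter in packaging cells. Downstream lie the Ψ packaging signal with a gag fragment, the RRE for Rev-dependent nuclear export, and the cPPT/CTS. The genome ends in a second truncated LTR, followed by a bGH polyadenylation signal outside the viral unit.

The payload has two cassettes. A human U6 Pol III promoter drives a guide RNA against human KAT6A (also called MOZ/MYST3; guide ID A8), fused to a Streptococcus pyogenes Cas9 scaffold. The guide was inserted between BbsI sites that were destroyed in cloning. A mouse PGK promoter then drives puromycin N-acetyltransferase and TagBFP. The plasmid name indicates they are joined by a 2A peptide, although no 2A is annotated. Transduced cells can therefore be selected with puromycin and tracked by blue fluorescence, and a WPRE enhances expression.

No Cas9 is encoded, so the vector has to be used in cells that receive Cas9 from another source. It was deposited in connection with work on genetic vulnerabilities of MLL-rearranged acute myeloid leukaemia. The two sequence records show the same features in the same order from different start points. They differ slightly in length (8,650 vs 8,638 nt), and the annotated PGK promoter is correspondingly shorter in the smaller record.
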