Features (pLannotate 1.2.2; 28 found; start..end, strand, type, name):
     18..198     +  LTR            5' LTR (truncated): truncated 5' long terminal repeat (LTR) from HIV-1
    245..370     +  misc_feature   HIV-1 Ψ: packaging signal of human immunodeficiency virus type 1
    354..692     +  CDS            HIV-1 gag (fragment): gag protein from human immunodeficiency virus 1; gag
    869..1102    +  misc_feature   RRE: The Rev response element (RRE) of HIV-1 allows for Rev-dependent mRNA export from the nucleus to the cytoplasm.
   1479..1579    +  CDS            Rev (fragment): human immunodeficiency virus 1 (HIV-1) Rev protein; rev; enhances nuclear export of unspliced and incompletely spliced viral mRNAs
   1629..1746    +  misc_feature   cPPT/CTS: central polypurine tract and central termination sequence of HIV-1
   1821..2061    +  promoter       U6 promoter: RNA polymerase III promoter for human U6 snRNA
   2108..2175    +  misc_RNA       tracrRNA (fragment): trans-activating CRISPR RNA for the Streptococcus pyogenes CRISPR/Cas9 system
   2198..2685    +  promoter       PGK promoter: mouse phosphoglycerate kinase 1 promoter
   2725..3321    +  CDS            PuroR (fragment): puromycin N-acetyltransferase; pac from Streptomyces; confers resistance to puromycin
   3394..4092    +  CDS            TagBFP: TagBFP is a basic (constitutively fluorescent) blue fluorescent protein published in 2008, derived from Entacmaea quadricolor. It is reported to be a very rapidly-maturing monomer with very low acid sensitivity.
   4104..4690    +  misc_feature   WPRE: woodchuck hepatitis virus posttranscriptional regulatory element
   4684..4830    +  CDS            nef (fragment): NEF_HV1LA - Experimental evidence at protein level: Swiss-Prot protein existence level 1. Extracellular Nef protein targets CD4(+) T-lymphocytes for apoptosis by interacting with CXCR4 surface receptors. From Human immunodeficiency virus type 1 group M subtype B (isolate Lai) (HIV-1).
   4838..5016    +  LTR            5' LTR (truncated): truncated 5' long terminal repeat (LTR) from HIV-1
   5042..5153    +  polyA_signal   bGH poly(A) signal: bovine growth hormone polyadenylation signal
   5292..5310    -  promoter       T3 promoter: promoter for bacteriophage T3 RNA polymerase
   5355..5371    -  protein_bind   lac operator: The lac repressor binds to the lac operator to inhibit transcription in E. coli. This inhibition can be relieved by adding lactose or isopropyl-β-D-thiogalactopyranoside (IPTG). lac repressor encoded by lacI
   5379..5409    -  promoter       lac promoter: promoter for the E. coli lac operon
   5424..5445    -  protein_bind   CAP binding site: CAP binding activates transcription in the presence of cAMP. E. coli catabolite activator protein
   5458..5550    -  CDS            lacI (fragment): lac repressor; lacI; The lac repressor binds to the lac operator to inhibit transcription in E. coli. This inhibition can be relieved by adding lactose or isopropyl-β-D-thiogalactopyranoside (IPTG).
   5733..6321    -  rep_origin     ori: high-copy-number ColE1/pMB1/pBR322/pUC origin of replication
   6492..7352    -  CDS            AmpR: β-lactamase; bla; confers resistance to ampicillin, carbenicillin, and related antibiotics
   7353..7457    -  promoter       AmpR promoter: bla
   7510..7938    -  rep_origin     f1 ori (sequence partly withheld): f1 bacteriophage origin of replication; arrow indicates direction of (+) strand synthesis
   7943..8098    -  CDS            lacZα (fragment): LacZα fragment of β-galactosidase; lacZ fragment
   8106..8124    +  promoter       T7 promoter: promoter for bacteriophage T7 RNA polymerase
   8138..8438    +  enhancer       CMV enhancer: human cytomegalovirus immediate early enhancer
   8439..8638    +  promoter       CMV promoter: human cytomegalovirus (CMV) immediate early promoter
>Addgene plasmid #159290 | pKLV2-U6gRNA5(gKAT6A-A8)-PGKpuro2ABFP-W | addgene full sequence | sequence record 311592 | Addgene NGS Result
CGCGTTTTGCCTGTACTGGGTCTCTCTGGTTAGACCAGATCTGAGCCTGGGAGCTCTCTGGCTAACTAGG
GAACCCACTGCTTAAGCCTCAATAAAGCTTGCCTTGAGTGCTTCAAGTAGTGTGTGCCCGTCTGTTGTGT
GACTCTGGTAACTAGAGATCCCTCAGACCCTTTTAGTCAGTGTGGAAAATCTCTAGCAGTGGCGCCCGAA
CAGGGACTTGAAAGCGAAAGGGAAACCAGAGGAGCTCTCTCGACGCAGGACTCGGCTTGCTGAAGCGCGC
ACGGCAAGAGGCGAGGGGCGGCGACTGGTGAGTACGCCAAAAATTTTGACTAGCGGAGGCTAGAAGGAGA
GAGATGGGTGCGAGAGCGTCAGTATTAAGCGGGGGAGAATTAGATCGCGATGGGAAAAAATTCGGTTAAG
GCCAGGGGGAAAGAAAAAATATAAATTAAAACATATAGTATGGGCAAGCAGGGAGCTAGAACGATTCGCA
GTTAATCCTGGCCTGTTAGAAACATCAGAAGGCTGTAGACAAATACTGGGACAGCTACAACCATCCCTTC
AGACAGGATCAGAAGAACTTAGATCATTATATAATACAGTAGCAACCCTCTATTGTGTGCATCAAAGGAT
AGAGATAAAAGACACCAAGGAAGCTTTAGACAAGATAGAGGAAGAGCAAAACAAAAGTAAGACCACCGCA
CAGCAAGCGGCCGGCCGCGCTGATCTTCAGACCTGGAGGAGGAGATATGAGGGACAATTGGAGAAGTGAA
TTATATAAATATAAAGTAGTAAAAATTGAACCATTAGGAGTAGCACCCACCAAGGCAAAGAGAAGAGTGG
TGCAGAGAGAAAAAAGAGCAGTGGGAATAGGAGCTTTGTTCCTTGGGTTCTTGGGAGCAGCAGGAAGCAC
TATGGGCGCAGCGTCAATGACGCTGACGGTACAGGCCAGACAATTATTGTCTGGTATAGTGCAGCAGCAG
AACAATTTGCTGAGGGCTATTGAGGCGCAACAGCATCTGTTGCAACTCACAGTCTGGGGCATCAAGCAGC
TCCAGGCAAGAATCCTGGCTGTGGAAAGATACCTAAAGGATCAACAGCTCCTGGGGATTTGGGGTTGCTC
TGGAAAACTCATTTGCACCACTGCTGTGCCTTGGAATGCTAGTTGGAGTAATAAATCTCTGGAACAGATT
TGGAATCACACGACCTGGATGGAGTGGGACAGAGAAATTAACAATTACACAAGCTTAATACACTCCTTAA
TTGAAGAATCGCAAAACCAGCAAGAAAAGAATGAACAAGAATTATTGGAATTAGATAAATGGGCAAGTTT
GTGGAATTGGTTTAACATAACAAATTGGCTGTGGTATATAAAATTATTCATAATGATAGTAGGAGGCTTG
GTAGGTTTAAGAATAGTTTTTGCTGTACTTTCTATAGTGAATAGAGTTAGGCAGGGATATTCACCATTAT
CGTTTCAGACCCACCTCCCAACCCCGAGGGGACCCGACAGGCCCGAAGGAATAGAAGAAGAAGGTGGAGA
GAGAGACAGAGACAGATCCATTCGATTAGTGAACGGATCGGCACTGCGTGCGCCAATTCTGCAGACAAAT
GGCAGTATTCATCCACAATTTTAAAAGAAAAGGGGGGATTGGGGGGTACAGTGCAGGGGAAAGAATAGTA
GACATAATAGCAACAGACATACAAACTAAAGAATTACAAAAACAAATTACAAAAATTCAAAATTTTCGGG
TTTATTACAGGGACAGCAGAGATCCAGTTTGGTTAGTACCGGGCCCTACGCGTCCAAGGTCGGGCAGGAA
GAGGGCCTATTTCCCATGATTCCTTCATATTTGCATATACGATACAAGGCTGTTAGAGAGATAATTAGAA
TTAATTTGACTGTAAACACAAAGATATTAGTACAAAATACGTGACGTAGAAAGTAATAATTTCTTGGGTA
GTTTGCAGTTTTAAAATTATGTTTTAAAATGGACTATCATATGCTTACCGTAACTTGAAAGTATTTCGAT
TTCTTGGCTTTATATATCTTGTGGAAAGGACGAAACACCGGAACTAACGGTTCGAGTGAGTTTAAGAGCT
ATGCTGGAAACAGCATAGCAAGTTTAAATAAGGCTAGTCCGTTATCAACTTGAAAAAGTGGCACCGAGTC
GGTGCTTTTTTTGGATCCAATTCTACCGGGTAGGGGAGGCGCTTTTCCCAAGGCAGTCTGGAGCATGCGC
TTTAGCAGCCCCGCTGGGCACTTGGCGCTACACAAGTGGCCTCTGGCCTCGCACACATTCCACATCCACC
GGTAGGCGCCAACCGGCTCCGTTCTTTGGTGGCCCCTTCGCGCCACCTTCTACTCCTCCCCTAGTCAGGA
AGTTCCCCCCCGCCCCGCAGCTCGCGTCGTGCAGGACGTGACAAATGGAAGTAGCACGTCTCACTAGTCT
CGTGCAGATGGACAGCACCGCTGAGCAATGGAAGCGGGTAGGCCTTTGGGGCAGCGGCCAATAGCAGCTT
TGCTCCTTCGCTTTCTGGGCTCAGAGGCTGGGAAGGGGTGGGTCCGGGGGCGGGCTCAGGGGCGGGGCGG
GCGCCCGAAGGTCCTCCGGAGGCCCGGCATTCTGCACGCTTCAAAAGCGCACGTCTGCCGCGCTGTTCTC
CTCTTCCTCATCTCCGGGCCTTTCGACCTGCATCCATCTAGATCTCGAGCAGCTGAAGCTTACCATGACC
GAGTACAAGCCCACGGTGCGCCTCGCCACCCGCGACGACGTCCCCAGGGCCGTACGCACCCTCGCCGCCG
CGTTCGCCGACTACCCCGCCACGCGCCACACCGTCGATCCGGACCGCCACATCGAGCGGGTCACCGAGCT
GCAAGAACTCTTCCTCACGCGCGTCGGGCTCGACATCGGCAAGGTGTGGGTCGCGGACGACGGCGCCGCG
GTGGCGGTCTGGACCACGCCGGAGAGCGTCGAAGCGGGGGCGGTGTTCGCCGAGATCGGCCCGCGCATGG
CCGAGTTGAGCGGTTCCCGGCTGGCCGCGCAGCAACAGATGGAAGGCCTCCTGGCGCCGCACCGGCCCAA
GGAGCCCGCGTGGTTCCTGGCCACCGTCGGCGTCTCGCCCGACCACCAGGGCAAGGGTCTGGGCAGCGCC
GTCGTGCTCCCCGGAGTGGAGGCGGCCGAGCGCGCCGGGGTGCCCGCCTTCCTGGAGACCTCCGCGCCCC
GCAACCTCCCCTTCTACGAGCGGCTCGGCTTCACCGTCACCGCCGACGTCGAGGTGCCCGAAGGACCGCG
CACCTGGTGCATGACCCGCAAGCCCGGTGCCGGCGGCGGGTCCGGAGGAGAGGGCAGAGGAAGTCTCCTA
ACATGCGGTGACGTGGAGGAGAATCCTGGCCCAATGAGCGAGCTGATTAAGGAGAACATGCACATGAAGC
TGTACATGGAGGGCACCGTGGACAACCATCACTTCAAGTGCACATCCGAGGGCGAAGGCAAGCCCTACGA
GGGCACCCAGACCATGAGAATCAAGGTGGTCGAGGGCGGCCCTCTCCCCTTCGCCTTCGACATCCTGGCT
ACTAGCTTCCTCTACGGCAGCAAGACCTTCATCAACCACACCCAGGGCATCCCCGACTTCTTCAAGCAGT
CCTTCCCTGAGGGCTTCACATGGGAGAGAGTCACCACATACGAGGACGGGGGCGTGCTGACCGCTACCCA
GGACACCAGCCTCCAGGACGGCTGCCTCATCTACAACGTCAAGATCAGAGGGGTGAACTTCACATCCAAC
GGCCCTGTGATGCAGAAGAAAACACTCGGCTGGGAGGCCTTCACCGAGACGCTGTACCCCGCTGACGGCG
GCCTGGAAGGCAGAAACGACATGGCCCTGAAGCTCGTGGGCGGGAGCCATCTGATCGCAAACATCAAGAC
CACATATAGATCCAAGAAACCCGCTAAGAACCTCAAGATGCCTGGCGTCTACTATGTGGACTACAGACTG
GAAAGAATCAAGGAGGCCAACAACGAGACCTACGTCGAGCAGCACGAGGTGGCAGTGGCCAGATACTGCG
ACCTCCCTAGCAAACTGGGGCACAAGCTTAATTGAGCGGCCGCTCAACCTCTGGATTACAAAATTTGTGA
AAGATTGACTGGTATTCTTAACTATGTTGCTCCTTTTACGCTATGTGGATACGCTGCTTTAATGCCTTTG
TATCATGCTATTGCTTCCCGTATGGCTTTCATTTTCTCCTCCTTGTATAAATCCTGGTTGCTGTCTCTTT
ATGAGGAGTTGTGGCCCGTTGTCAGGCAACGTGGCGTGGTGTGCACTGTGTTTGCTGACGCAACCCCCAC
TGGTTGGGGCATTGCCACCACCTGTCAGCTCCTTTCCGGGACTTTCGCTTTCCCCCTCCCTATTGCCACG
GCGGAACTCATCGCCGCCTGCCTTGCCCGCTGCTGGACAGGGGCTCGGCTGTTGGGCACTGACAATTCCG
TGGTGTTGTCGGGGAAATCATCGTCCTTTCCTTGGCTGCTCGCCTGTGTTGCCACCTGGATTCTGCGCGG
GACGTCCTTCTGCTACGTCCCTTCGGCCCTCAATCCAGCGGACCTTCCTTCCCGCGGCCTGCTGCCGGCT
CTGCGGCCTCTTCCGCGTCTACGCCTTCGCCCTCAGACGAGTCGGATCTCCCTTTGGGCCGCCTCCCCGC
AGGTACCTTTAAGACCAATGACTTACAAGGCAGCTGTAGATCTTAGCCACTTTTTAAAAGAAAAGGGGGG
ACTGGAAGGGCTAATTCACTCCCAAAGAAGTCAAGATCTGCTTTTTGCCTGTACTGGGTCTCTCTGGTTA
GACCAGAGTCTCTCTGGTTAGACCAGATCTGAGCCTGGGAGCTCTCTGGCTAACTAGGGAACCCACTGCT
TAAGCCTCAATAAAGCTTGCCTTGAGTGCTTCAAGTAGTGTGTGCCCGTCTGTTGTGTGACTCTGGTAAC
TAGAGATCCCTCAGACCCTTTTAGTCAGTGTGGAAAATCTCTAGCAGTTTAAACCCGCTGATCAGCCTCG
ACTGTGCCTTCTAGTTGCCAGCCATCTGTTGTTTGCCCCTCCCCCGTGCCTTCCTTGACCCTGGAAGGTG
CCACTCCCACTGTCCTTTCCTAATAAAATGAGGAAATTGCATCGCATTGTCTGAGTAGGTGTCATTCTAT
TCTGGGGGGTGGGGTGGGGCAGGACAGCAAGGGGGAGGATTGGGAAGTCAATAGCAGGCATGCTGGGGAT
GCGGTGGGCTCTATGGGCGGCCGTTAATTAAGCTTTTGTTCCCTTTAGTGAGGGTTAATTGCGCGCTTGG
CGTAATCATGGTCATAGCTGTTTCCTGTGTGAAATTGTTATCCGCTCACAATTCCACACAACATACGAGC
CGGGAGCATAAAGTGTAAAGCCTGGGGTGCCTAATGAGTGAGCTAACTCACATTAATTGCGTTGCGCTCA
CTGCCCGCTTTCCAGTCGGGAAACCTGTCGTGCCAGCTGCATTAATGAATCGGCCAACGCGCGGGGAGAG
GCGGTTTGCGTATTGGGCGCTCTTCCGCTTCCTCGCTCACTGACTCGCTGCGCTCGGTCGTTCGGCTGCG
GCGAGCGGTATCAGCTCACTCAAAGGCGGTAATACGGTTATCCACAGAATCAGGGGATAACGCAGGAAAG
AACATGTGAGCAAAAGGCCAGCAAAAGGCCAGGAACCGTAAAAAGGCCGCGTTGCTGGCGTTTTTCCATA
GGCTCCGCCCCCCTGACGAGCATCACAAAAATCGACGCTCAAGTCAGAGGTGGCGAAACCCGACAGGACT
ATAAAGATACCAGGCGTTTCCCCCTGGAAGCTCCCTCGTGCGCTCTCCTGTTCCGACCCTGCCGCTTACC
GGATACCTGTCCGCCTTTCTCCCTTCGGGAAGCGTGGCGCTTTCTCATAGCTCACGCTGTAGGTATCTCA
GTTCGGTGTAGGTCGTTCGCTCCAAGCTGGGCTGTGTGCACGAACCCCCCGTTCAGCCCGACCGCTGCGC
CTTATCCGGTAACTATCGTCTTGAGTCCAACCCGGTAAGACACGACTTATCGCCACTGGCAGCAGCCACT
GGTAACAGGATTAGCAGAGCGAGGTATGTAGGCGGTGCTACAGAGTTCTTGAAGTGGTGGCCTAACTACG
GCTACACTAGAAGAACAGTATTTGGTATCTGCGCTCTGCTGAAGCCAGTTACCTTCGGAAAAAGAGTTGG
TAGCTCTTGATCCGGCAAACAAACCACCGCTGGTAGCGGTGGTTTTTTTGTTTGCAAGCAGCAGATTACG
CGCAGAAAAAAAGGATCTCAAGAAGATCCTTTGATCTTTTCTACGGGGTCTGACGCTCAGTGGAACGAAA
ACTCACGTTAAGGGATTTTGGTCATGAGATTATCAAAAAGGATCTTCACCTAGATCCTTTTAAATTAAAA
ATGAAGTTTTAAATCAATCTAAAGTATATATGAGTAAACTTGGTCTGACAGTTACCAATGCTTAATCAGT
GAGGCACCTATCTCAGCGATCTGTCTATTTCGTTCATCCATAGTTGCCTGACTCCCCGTCGTGTAGATAA
CTACGATACGGGAGGGCTTACCATCTGGCCCCAGTGCTGCAATGATACCGCGAGACCCACGCTCACCGGC
TCCAGATTTATCAGCAATAAACCAGCCAGCCGGAAGGGCCGAGCGCAGAAGTGGTCCTGCAACTTTATCC
GCCTCCATCCAGTCTATTAATTGTTGCCGGGAAGCTAGAGTAAGTAGTTCGCCAGTTAATAGTTTGCGCA
ACGTTGTTGCCATTGCTACAGGCATCGTGGTGTCACGCTCGTCGTTTGGTATGGCTTCATTCAGCTCCGG
TTCCCAACGATCAAGGCGAGTTACATGATCCCCCATGTTGTGCAAAAAAGCGGTTAGCTCCTTCGGTCCT
CCGATCGTTGTCAGAAGTAAGTTGGCCGCAGTGTTATCACTCATGGTTATGGCAGCACTGCATAATTCTC
TTACTGTCATGCCATCCGTAAGATGCTTTTCTGTGACTGGTGAGTACTCAACCAAGTCATTCTGAGAATA
GTGTATGCGGCGACCGAGTTGCTCTTGCCCGGCGTCAATACGGGATAATACCGCGCCACATAGCAGAACT
TTAAAAGTGCTCATCATTGGAAAACGTTCTTCGGGGCGAAAACTCTCAAGGATCTTACCGCTGTTGAGAT
CCAGTTCGATGTAACCCACTCGTGCACCCAACTGATCTTCAGCATCTTTTACTTTCACCAGCGTTTCTGG
GTGAGCAAAAACAGGAAGGCAAAATGCCGCAAAAAAGGGAATAAGGGCGACACGGAAATGTTGAATACTC
ATACTCTTCCTTTTTCAATATTATTGAAGCATTTATCAGGGTTATTGTCTCATGAGCGGATACATATTTG
AATGTATTTAGAAAAATAAACAAATAGGGGTTCCGCGCACATTTCCCCGAAAAGTGCCACCTAAATTGTA
AGCGTTAATATTTTGTTAAAATTCGCGTTAAATTTTTGTTAAATCAGCTCATTTTTTAACCAATAGGCCG
AAATCGGCAAAATCCCTTATAAATCAAAAGAATAGACCGAGATAGGGT
[37 nt withheld, positions 7609-7645]
AAAGAACGTGGACTCCAACGTCAAAGG
[49 nt withheld, positions 7673-7721]
T
[91 nt withheld, positions 7723-7813]
G
[124 nt withheld, positions 7815-7938]
CCCATTCGCCATTCAGGCTGCGCAACTGTTGGGAAGGGCGATCGGTGCGGGCCTCTTCGCTATTACGCCA
GCTGGCGAAAGGGGGATGTGCTGCAAGGCGATTAAGTTGGGTAACGCCAGGGTTTTCCCAGTCACGACGT
TGTAAAACGACGGCCAGTGAGCGCGCGTAATACGACTCACTATAGGGCGAATTGACTAGTACATAACTTA
CGGTAAATGGCCCGCCTGGCTGACCGCCCAACGACCCCCGCCCATTGACGTCAATAATGACGTATGTTCC
CATAGTAACGCCAATAGGGACTTTCCATTGACGTCAATGGGTGGAGTATTTACGGTAAACTGCCCACTTG
GCAGTACATCAAGTGTATCATATGCCAAGTACGCCCCCTATTGACGTCAATGACGGTAAATGGCCCGCCT
GGCATTATGCCCAGTACATGACCTTATGGGACTTTCCTACTTGGCAGTACATCTACGTATTAGTCATCGC
TATTACCATGGTGATGCGGTTTTGGCAGTACATCAATGGGCGTGGATAGCGGTTTGACTCACGGGGATTT
CCAAGTCTCCACCCCATTGACGTCAATGGGAGTTTGTTTTGGCACCAAAATCAACGGGACTTTCCAAAAT
GTCGTAACAACTCCGCCCCATTGACGCAAATGGGCGGTAGGCGTGTACGGTGGGAGGTCTATATAAGCAG
