Features (pLannotate 1.2.2; 28 found; start..end, strand, type, name):
      5..601     +  CDS            PuroR (fragment): puromycin N-acetyltransferase; pac from Streptomyces; confers resistance to puromycin
    674..1372    +  CDS            TagBFP: TagBFP is a basic (constitutively fluorescent) blue fluorescent protein published in 2008, derived from Entacmaea quadricolor. It is reported to be a very rapidly-maturing monomer with very low acid sensitivity.
   1384..1970    +  misc_feature   WPRE: woodchuck hepatitis virus posttranscriptional regulatory element
   1964..2110    +  CDS            nef (fragment): NEF_HV1LA - Experimental evidence at protein level: Swiss-Prot protein existence level 1. Extracellular Nef protein targets CD4(+) T-lymphocytes for apoptosis by interacting with CXCR4 surface receptors. From Human immunodeficiency virus type 1 group M subtype B (isolate Lai) (HIV-1).
   2118..2296    +  LTR            5' LTR (truncated): truncated 5' long terminal repeat (LTR) from HIV-1
   2322..2433    +  polyA_signal   bGH poly(A) signal: bovine growth hormone polyadenylation signal
   2572..2590    -  promoter       T3 promoter: promoter for bacteriophage T3 RNA polymerase
   2635..2651    -  protein_bind   lac operator: The lac repressor binds to the lac operator to inhibit transcription in E. coli. This inhibition can be relieved by adding lactose or isopropyl-β-D-thiogalactopyranoside (IPTG). lac repressor encoded by lacI
   2659..2689    -  promoter       lac promoter: promoter for the E. coli lac operon
   2704..2725    -  protein_bind   CAP binding site: CAP binding activates transcription in the presence of cAMP. E. coli catabolite activator protein
   2738..2830    -  CDS            lacI (fragment): lac repressor; lacI; The lac repressor binds to the lac operator to inhibit transcription in E. coli. This inhibition can be relieved by adding lactose or isopropyl-β-D-thiogalactopyranoside (IPTG).
   3013..3601    -  rep_origin     ori: high-copy-number ColE1/pMB1/pBR322/pUC origin of replication
   3772..4632    -  CDS            AmpR: β-lactamase; bla; confers resistance to ampicillin, carbenicillin, and related antibiotics
   4633..4737    -  promoter       AmpR promoter: bla
   4790..5218    -  rep_origin     f1 ori (sequence partly withheld): f1 bacteriophage origin of replication; arrow indicates direction of (+) strand synthesis
   5223..5378    -  CDS            lacZα (fragment): LacZα fragment of β-galactosidase; lacZ fragment
   5386..5404    +  promoter       T7 promoter: promoter for bacteriophage T7 RNA polymerase
   5418..5718    +  enhancer       CMV enhancer: human cytomegalovirus immediate early enhancer
   5719..5918    +  promoter       CMV promoter: human cytomegalovirus (CMV) immediate early promoter
   5936..6116    +  LTR            5' LTR (truncated): truncated 5' long terminal repeat (LTR) from HIV-1
   6163..6288    +  misc_feature   HIV-1 Ψ: packaging signal of human immunodeficiency virus type 1
   6272..6610    +  CDS            HIV-1 gag (fragment): gag protein from human immunodeficiency virus 1; gag
   6787..7020    +  misc_feature   RRE: The Rev response element (RRE) of HIV-1 allows for Rev-dependent mRNA export from the nucleus to the cytoplasm.
   7397..7497    +  CDS            Rev (fragment): human immunodeficiency virus 1 (HIV-1) Rev protein; rev; enhances nuclear export of unspliced and incompletely spliced viral mRNAs
   7547..7664    +  misc_feature   cPPT/CTS: central polypurine tract and central termination sequence of HIV-1
   7739..7979    +  promoter       U6 promoter: RNA polymerase III promoter for human U6 snRNA
   8026..8093    +  misc_RNA       tracrRNA (fragment): trans-activating CRISPR RNA for the Streptococcus pyogenes CRISPR/Cas9 system
   8116..8615    +  promoter       PGK promoter: mouse phosphoglycerate kinase 1 promoter
>Addgene plasmid #159290 | pKLV2-U6gRNA5(gKAT6A-A8)-PGKpuro2ABFP-W | addgene full sequence | sequence record 316168 | Addgene NGS Result
TACCATGACCGAGTACAAGCCCACGGTGCGCCTCGCCACCCGCGACGACGTCCCCAGGGCCGTACGCACC
CTCGCCGCCGCGTTCGCCGACTACCCCGCCACGCGCCACACCGTCGATCCGGACCGCCACATCGAGCGGG
TCACCGAGCTGCAAGAACTCTTCCTCACGCGCGTCGGGCTCGACATCGGCAAGGTGTGGGTCGCGGACGA
CGGCGCCGCGGTGGCGGTCTGGACCACGCCGGAGAGCGTCGAAGCGGGGGCGGTGTTCGCCGAGATCGGC
CCGCGCATGGCCGAGTTGAGCGGTTCCCGGCTGGCCGCGCAGCAACAGATGGAAGGCCTCCTGGCGCCGC
ACCGGCCCAAGGAGCCCGCGTGGTTCCTGGCCACCGTCGGCGTCTCGCCCGACCACCAGGGCAAGGGTCT
GGGCAGCGCCGTCGTGCTCCCCGGAGTGGAGGCGGCCGAGCGCGCCGGGGTGCCCGCCTTCCTGGAGACC
TCCGCGCCCCGCAACCTCCCCTTCTACGAGCGGCTCGGCTTCACCGTCACCGCCGACGTCGAGGTGCCCG
AAGGACCGCGCACCTGGTGCATGACCCGCAAGCCCGGTGCCGGCGGCGGGTCCGGAGGAGAGGGCAGAGG
AAGTCTCCTAACATGCGGTGACGTGGAGGAGAATCCTGGCCCAATGAGCGAGCTGATTAAGGAGAACATG
CACATGAAGCTGTACATGGAGGGCACCGTGGACAACCATCACTTCAAGTGCACATCCGAGGGCGAAGGCA
AGCCCTACGAGGGCACCCAGACCATGAGAATCAAGGTGGTCGAGGGCGGCCCTCTCCCCTTCGCCTTCGA
CATCCTGGCTACTAGCTTCCTCTACGGCAGCAAGACCTTCATCAACCACACCCAGGGCATCCCCGACTTC
TTCAAGCAGTCCTTCCCTGAGGGCTTCACATGGGAGAGAGTCACCACATACGAGGACGGGGGCGTGCTGA
CCGCTACCCAGGACACCAGCCTCCAGGACGGCTGCCTCATCTACAACGTCAAGATCAGAGGGGTGAACTT
CACATCCAACGGCCCTGTGATGCAGAAGAAAACACTCGGCTGGGAGGCCTTCACCGAGACGCTGTACCCC
GCTGACGGCGGCCTGGAAGGCAGAAACGACATGGCCCTGAAGCTCGTGGGCGGGAGCCATCTGATCGCAA
ACATCAAGACCACATATAGATCCAAGAAACCCGCTAAGAACCTCAAGATGCCTGGCGTCTACTATGTGGA
CTACAGACTGGAAAGAATCAAGGAGGCCAACAACGAGACCTACGTCGAGCAGCACGAGGTGGCAGTGGCC
AGATACTGCGACCTCCCTAGCAAACTGGGGCACAAGCTTAATTGAGCGGCCGCTCAACCTCTGGATTACA
AAATTTGTGAAAGATTGACTGGTATTCTTAACTATGTTGCTCCTTTTACGCTATGTGGATACGCTGCTTT
AATGCCTTTGTATCATGCTATTGCTTCCCGTATGGCTTTCATTTTCTCCTCCTTGTATAAATCCTGGTTG
CTGTCTCTTTATGAGGAGTTGTGGCCCGTTGTCAGGCAACGTGGCGTGGTGTGCACTGTGTTTGCTGACG
CAACCCCCACTGGTTGGGGCATTGCCACCACCTGTCAGCTCCTTTCCGGGACTTTCGCTTTCCCCCTCCC
TATTGCCACGGCGGAACTCATCGCCGCCTGCCTTGCCCGCTGCTGGACAGGGGCTCGGCTGTTGGGCACT
GACAATTCCGTGGTGTTGTCGGGGAAATCATCGTCCTTTCCTTGGCTGCTCGCCTGTGTTGCCACCTGGA
TTCTGCGCGGGACGTCCTTCTGCTACGTCCCTTCGGCCCTCAATCCAGCGGACCTTCCTTCCCGCGGCCT
GCTGCCGGCTCTGCGGCCTCTTCCGCGTCTACGCCTTCGCCCTCAGACGAGTCGGATCTCCCTTTGGGCC
GCCTCCCCGCAGGTACCTTTAAGACCAATGACTTACAAGGCAGCTGTAGATCTTAGCCACTTTTTAAAAG
AAAAGGGGGGACTGGAAGGGCTAATTCACTCCCAAAGAAGTCAAGATCTGCTTTTTGCCTGTACTGGGTC
TCTCTGGTTAGACCAGAGTCTCTCTGGTTAGACCAGATCTGAGCCTGGGAGCTCTCTGGCTAACTAGGGA
ACCCACTGCTTAAGCCTCAATAAAGCTTGCCTTGAGTGCTTCAAGTAGTGTGTGCCCGTCTGTTGTGTGA
CTCTGGTAACTAGAGATCCCTCAGACCCTTTTAGTCAGTGTGGAAAATCTCTAGCAGTTTAAACCCGCTG
ATCAGCCTCGACTGTGCCTTCTAGTTGCCAGCCATCTGTTGTTTGCCCCTCCCCCGTGCCTTCCTTGACC
CTGGAAGGTGCCACTCCCACTGTCCTTTCCTAATAAAATGAGGAAATTGCATCGCATTGTCTGAGTAGGT
GTCATTCTATTCTGGGGGGTGGGGTGGGGCAGGACAGCAAGGGGGAGGATTGGGAAGTCAATAGCAGGCA
TGCTGGGGATGCGGTGGGCTCTATGGGCGGCCGTTAATTAAGCTTTTGTTCCCTTTAGTGAGGGTTAATT
GCGCGCTTGGCGTAATCATGGTCATAGCTGTTTCCTGTGTGAAATTGTTATCCGCTCACAATTCCACACA
ACATACGAGCCGGGAGCATAAAGTGTAAAGCCTGGGGTGCCTAATGAGTGAGCTAACTCACATTAATTGC
GTTGCGCTCACTGCCCGCTTTCCAGTCGGGAAACCTGTCGTGCCAGCTGCATTAATGAATCGGCCAACGC
GCGGGGAGAGGCGGTTTGCGTATTGGGCGCTCTTCCGCTTCCTCGCTCACTGACTCGCTGCGCTCGGTCG
TTCGGCTGCGGCGAGCGGTATCAGCTCACTCAAAGGCGGTAATACGGTTATCCACAGAATCAGGGGATAA
CGCAGGAAAGAACATGTGAGCAAAAGGCCAGCAAAAGGCCAGGAACCGTAAAAAGGCCGCGTTGCTGGCG
TTTTTCCATAGGCTCCGCCCCCCTGACGAGCATCACAAAAATCGACGCTCAAGTCAGAGGTGGCGAAACC
CGACAGGACTATAAAGATACCAGGCGTTTCCCCCTGGAAGCTCCCTCGTGCGCTCTCCTGTTCCGACCCT
GCCGCTTACCGGATACCTGTCCGCCTTTCTCCCTTCGGGAAGCGTGGCGCTTTCTCATAGCTCACGCTGT
AGGTATCTCAGTTCGGTGTAGGTCGTTCGCTCCAAGCTGGGCTGTGTGCACGAACCCCCCGTTCAGCCCG
ACCGCTGCGCCTTATCCGGTAACTATCGTCTTGAGTCCAACCCGGTAAGACACGACTTATCGCCACTGGC
AGCAGCCACTGGTAACAGGATTAGCAGAGCGAGGTATGTAGGCGGTGCTACAGAGTTCTTGAAGTGGTGG
CCTAACTACGGCTACACTAGAAGAACAGTATTTGGTATCTGCGCTCTGCTGAAGCCAGTTACCTTCGGAA
AAAGAGTTGGTAGCTCTTGATCCGGCAAACAAACCACCGCTGGTAGCGGTGGTTTTTTTGTTTGCAAGCA
GCAGATTACGCGCAGAAAAAAAGGATCTCAAGAAGATCCTTTGATCTTTTCTACGGGGTCTGACGCTCAG
TGGAACGAAAACTCACGTTAAGGGATTTTGGTCATGAGATTATCAAAAAGGATCTTCACCTAGATCCTTT
TAAATTAAAAATGAAGTTTTAAATCAATCTAAAGTATATATGAGTAAACTTGGTCTGACAGTTACCAATG
CTTAATCAGTGAGGCACCTATCTCAGCGATCTGTCTATTTCGTTCATCCATAGTTGCCTGACTCCCCGTC
GTGTAGATAACTACGATACGGGAGGGCTTACCATCTGGCCCCAGTGCTGCAATGATACCGCGAGACCCAC
GCTCACCGGCTCCAGATTTATCAGCAATAAACCAGCCAGCCGGAAGGGCCGAGCGCAGAAGTGGTCCTGC
AACTTTATCCGCCTCCATCCAGTCTATTAATTGTTGCCGGGAAGCTAGAGTAAGTAGTTCGCCAGTTAAT
AGTTTGCGCAACGTTGTTGCCATTGCTACAGGCATCGTGGTGTCACGCTCGTCGTTTGGTATGGCTTCAT
TCAGCTCCGGTTCCCAACGATCAAGGCGAGTTACATGATCCCCCATGTTGTGCAAAAAAGCGGTTAGCTC
CTTCGGTCCTCCGATCGTTGTCAGAAGTAAGTTGGCCGCAGTGTTATCACTCATGGTTATGGCAGCACTG
CATAATTCTCTTACTGTCATGCCATCCGTAAGATGCTTTTCTGTGACTGGTGAGTACTCAACCAAGTCAT
TCTGAGAATAGTGTATGCGGCGACCGAGTTGCTCTTGCCCGGCGTCAATACGGGATAATACCGCGCCACA
TAGCAGAACTTTAAAAGTGCTCATCATTGGAAAACGTTCTTCGGGGCGAAAACTCTCAAGGATCTTACCG
CTGTTGAGATCCAGTTCGATGTAACCCACTCGTGCACCCAACTGATCTTCAGCATCTTTTACTTTCACCA
GCGTTTCTGGGTGAGCAAAAACAGGAAGGCAAAATGCCGCAAAAAAGGGAATAAGGGCGACACGGAAATG
TTGAATACTCATACTCTTCCTTTTTCAATATTATTGAAGCATTTATCAGGGTTATTGTCTCATGAGCGGA
TACATATTTGAATGTATTTAGAAAAATAAACAAATAGGGGTTCCGCGCACATTTCCCCGAAAAGTGCCAC
CTAAATTGTAAGCGTTAATATTTTGTTAAAATTCGCGTTAAATTTTTGTTAAATCAGCTCATTTTTTAAC
CAATAGGCCGAAATCGGCAAAATCCCTTATAAATCAAAAGAATAGACCGAGATAGGGT
[37 nt withheld, positions 4889-4925]
AAAGAACGTGGACTCCAACGTCAAAGG
[49 nt withheld, positions 4953-5001]
T
[91 nt withheld, positions 5003-5093]
G
[124 nt withheld, positions 5095-5218]
CCCATTCGCCATTCAGGCTGCGCAACTGTTGGGAAGGGCGATCGGTGCGGGCCTCTTCGCTATTACGCCA
GCTGGCGAAAGGGGGATGTGCTGCAAGGCGATTAAGTTGGGTAACGCCAGGGTTTTCCCAGTCACGACGT
TGTAAAACGACGGCCAGTGAGCGCGCGTAATACGACTCACTATAGGGCGAATTGACTAGTACATAACTTA
CGGTAAATGGCCCGCCTGGCTGACCGCCCAACGACCCCCGCCCATTGACGTCAATAATGACGTATGTTCC
CATAGTAACGCCAATAGGGACTTTCCATTGACGTCAATGGGTGGAGTATTTACGGTAAACTGCCCACTTG
GCAGTACATCAAGTGTATCATATGCCAAGTACGCCCCCTATTGACGTCAATGACGGTAAATGGCCCGCCT
GGCATTATGCCCAGTACATGACCTTATGGGACTTTCCTACTTGGCAGTACATCTACGTATTAGTCATCGC
TATTACCATGGTGATGCGGTTTTGGCAGTACATCAATGGGCGTGGATAGCGGTTTGACTCACGGGGATTT
CCAAGTCTCCACCCCATTGACGTCAATGGGAGTTTGTTTTGGCACCAAAATCAACGGGACTTTCCAAAAT
GTCGTAACAACTCCGCCCCATTGACGCAAATGGGCGGTAGGCGTGTACGGTGGGAGGTCTATATAAGCAG
CGCGTTTTGCCTGTACTGGGTCTCTCTGGTTAGACCAGATCTGAGCCTGGGAGCTCTCTGGCTAACTAGG
GAACCCACTGCTTAAGCCTCAATAAAGCTTGCCTTGAGTGCTTCAAGTAGTGTGTGCCCGTCTGTTGTGT
GACTCTGGTAACTAGAGATCCCTCAGACCCTTTTAGTCAGTGTGGAAAATCTCTAGCAGTGGCGCCCGAA
CAGGGACTTGAAAGCGAAAGGGAAACCAGAGGAGCTCTCTCGACGCAGGACTCGGCTTGCTGAAGCGCGC
ACGGCAAGAGGCGAGGGGCGGCGACTGGTGAGTACGCCAAAAATTTTGACTAGCGGAGGCTAGAAGGAGA
GAGATGGGTGCGAGAGCGTCAGTATTAAGCGGGGGAGAATTAGATCGCGATGGGAAAAAATTCGGTTAAG
GCCAGGGGGAAAGAAAAAATATAAATTAAAACATATAGTATGGGCAAGCAGGGAGCTAGAACGATTCGCA
GTTAATCCTGGCCTGTTAGAAACATCAGAAGGCTGTAGACAAATACTGGGACAGCTACAACCATCCCTTC
AGACAGGATCAGAAGAACTTAGATCATTATATAATACAGTAGCAACCCTCTATTGTGTGCATCAAAGGAT
AGAGATAAAAGACACCAAGGAAGCTTTAGACAAGATAGAGGAAGAGCAAAACAAAAGTAAGACCACCGCA
CAGCAAGCGGCCGGCCGCGCTGATCTTCAGACCTGGAGGAGGAGATATGAGGGACAATTGGAGAAGTGAA
TTATATAAATATAAAGTAGTAAAAATTGAACCATTAGGAGTAGCACCCACCAAGGCAAAGAGAAGAGTGG
TGCAGAGAGAAAAAAGAGCAGTGGGAATAGGAGCTTTGTTCCTTGGGTTCTTGGGAGCAGCAGGAAGCAC
TATGGGCGCAGCGTCAATGACGCTGACGGTACAGGCCAGACAATTATTGTCTGGTATAGTGCAGCAGCAG
AACAATTTGCTGAGGGCTATTGAGGCGCAACAGCATCTGTTGCAACTCACAGTCTGGGGCATCAAGCAGC
TCCAGGCAAGAATCCTGGCTGTGGAAAGATACCTAAAGGATCAACAGCTCCTGGGGATTTGGGGTTGCTC
TGGAAAACTCATTTGCACCACTGCTGTGCCTTGGAATGCTAGTTGGAGTAATAAATCTCTGGAACAGATT
TGGAATCACACGACCTGGATGGAGTGGGACAGAGAAATTAACAATTACACAAGCTTAATACACTCCTTAA
TTGAAGAATCGCAAAACCAGCAAGAAAAGAATGAACAAGAATTATTGGAATTAGATAAATGGGCAAGTTT
GTGGAATTGGTTTAACATAACAAATTGGCTGTGGTATATAAAATTATTCATAATGATAGTAGGAGGCTTG
GTAGGTTTAAGAATAGTTTTTGCTGTACTTTCTATAGTGAATAGAGTTAGGCAGGGATATTCACCATTAT
CGTTTCAGACCCACCTCCCAACCCCGAGGGGACCCGACAGGCCCGAAGGAATAGAAGAAGAAGGTGGAGA
GAGAGACAGAGACAGATCCATTCGATTAGTGAACGGATCGGCACTGCGTGCGCCAATTCTGCAGACAAAT
GGCAGTATTCATCCACAATTTTAAAAGAAAAGGGGGGATTGGGGGGTACAGTGCAGGGGAAAGAATAGTA
GACATAATAGCAACAGACATACAAACTAAAGAATTACAAAAACAAATTACAAAAATTCAAAATTTTCGGG
TTTATTACAGGGACAGCAGAGATCCAGTTTGGTTAGTACCGGGCCCTACGCGTCCAAGGTCGGGCAGGAA
GAGGGCCTATTTCCCATGATTCCTTCATATTTGCATATACGATACAAGGCTGTTAGAGAGATAATTAGAA
TTAATTTGACTGTAAACACAAAGATATTAGTACAAAATACGTGACGTAGAAAGTAATAATTTCTTGGGTA
GTTTGCAGTTTTAAAATTATGTTTTAAAATGGACTATCATATGCTTACCGTAACTTGAAAGTATTTCGAT
TTCTTGGCTTTATATATCTTGTGGAAAGGACGAAACACCGGAACTAACGGTTCGAGTGAGTTTAAGAGCT
ATGCTGGAAACAGCATAGCAAGTTTAAATAAGGCTAGTCCGTTATCAACTTGAAAAAGTGGCACCGAGTC
GGTGCTTTTTTTGGATCCAATTCTACCGGGTAGGGGAGGCGCTTTTCCCAAGGCAGTCTGGAGCATGCGC
TTTAGCAGCCCCGCTGGGCACTTGGCGCTACACAAGTGGCCTCTGGCCTCGCACACATTCCACATCCACC
GGTAGGCGCCAACCGGCTCCGTTCTTTGGTGGCCCCTTCGCGCCACCTTCTACTCCTCCCCTAGTCAGGA
AGTTCCCCCCCGCCCCGCAGCTCGCGTCGTGCAGGACGTGACAAATGGAAGTAGCACGTCTCACTAGTCT
CGTGCAGATGGACAGCACCGCTGAGCAATGGAAGCGGGTAGGCCTTTGGGGCAGCGGCCAATAGCAGCTT
TGCTCCTTCGCTTTCTGGGCTCAGAGGCTGGGAAGGGGTGGGTCCGGGGGCGGGCTCAGGGGCGGGCTCA
GGGGCGGGGCGGGCGCCCGAAGGTCCTCCGGAGGCCCGGCATTCTGCACGCTTCAAAAGCGCACGTCTGC
CGCGCTGTTCTCCTCTTCCTCATCTCCGGGCCTTTCGACCTGCATCCATCTAGATCTCGAGCAGCTGAAG
CT
